>Addgene plasmid #100783 | HA-human-BNIP3 delta Exon(2+3) | addgene full sequence | sequence record 193211 | Addgene NGS Result
CGGGCCAGATATACGCGTTGACATTGATTATTGACTAGTTATTAATAGTAATCAATTACGGGGTCATTAG
TTCATAGCCCATATATGGAGTTCCGCGTTACATAACTTACGGTAAATGGCCCGCCTGGCTGACCGCCCAA
CGACCCCCGCCCATTGACGTCAATAATGACGTATGTTCCCATAGTAACGCCAATAGGGACTTTCCATTGA
CGTCAATGGGTGGAGTATTTACGGTAAACTGCCCACTTGGCAGTACATCAAGTGTATCATATGCCAAGTA
CGCCCCCTATTGACGTCAATGACGGTAAATGGCCCGCCTGGCATTATGCCCAGTACATGACCTTATGGGA
CTTTCCTACTTGGCAGTACATCTACGTATTAGTCATCGCTATTACCATGGTGATGCGGTTTTGGCAGTAC
ATCAATGGGCGTGGATAGCGGTTTGACTCACGGGGATTTCCAAGTCTCCACCCCATTGACGTCAATGGGA
GTTTGTTTTGGCACCAAAATCAACGGGACTTTCCAAAATGTCGTAACAACTCCGCCCCATTGACGCAAAT
GGGCGGTAGGCGTGTACGGTGGGAGGTCTATATAAGCAGAGCTCTCTGGCTAACTAGAGAACCCACTGCT
TACTGGCTTATCGAAATTAATACGACTCACTATAGGGAGACCCAAGCTTGGTACCATGGCGTACCCATAC
GATGTTCCAGATTACGCCGGATCCATCGATGTCGACGAATTCATGTCGCAGAACGGAGCGCCCGGGATGC
AGGAGGAGAGCCTGCAGGTCTGAGGAAGATGATATTGAAAGAAGGAAAGAAGTTGAAAGCATCTTGACTC
GAGCATGCATCTAGAGGGCCCTATTCTATAGTGTCACCTAAATGCTAGAGCTCGCTGATCAGCCTCGACT
GTGCCTTCTAGTTGCCAGCCATCTGTTGTTTGCCCCTCCCCCGTGCCTTCCTTGACCCTGGAAGGTGCCA
CTCCCACTGTCCTTTCCTAATAAAATGAGGAAATTGCATCGCATTGTCTGAGTAGGTGTCATTCTATTCT
GGGGGGTGGGGTGGGGCAGGACAGCAAGGGGGAGGATTGGGAAGACAATAGCAGGCATGCTGGGGATGCG
GTGGGCTCTATGGCTTCTGAGGCGGAAAGAACCAGCTGGGGCTCTAGGGGGTATCCCC
[124 nt withheld, positions 1179-1302]
C
[91 nt withheld, positions 1304-1394]
A
[49 nt withheld, positions 1396-1444]
CCTTTGACGTTGGAGTCCACGTTCTTT
[37 nt withheld, positions 1472-1508]
ACCCTATCTCGGTCTATTCTTTTGATTTATAAGGGATTTTGCCGATTTCGGCCTATTGGTTAAAAAATGA
GCTGATTTAACAAAAATTTAACGCGAATTAATTCTGTGGAATGTGTGTCAGTTAGGGTGTGGAAAGTCCC
CAGGCTCCCCAGCAGGCAGAAGTATGCAAAGCATGCATCTCAATTAGTCAGCAACCAGGTGTGGAAAGTC
CCCAGGCTCCCCAGCAGGCAGAAGTATGCAAAGCATGCATCTCAATTAGTCAGCAACCATAGTCCCGCCC
CTAACTCCGCCCATCCCGCCCCTAACTCCGCCCAGTTCCGCCCATTCTCCGCCCCATGGCTGACTAATTT
TTTTTATTTATGCAGAGGCCGAGGCCGCCTCTGCCTCTGAGCTATTCCAGAAGTAGTGAGGAGGCTTTTT
TGGAGGCCTAGGCTTTTGCAAAAAGCTCCCGGGAGCTTGTATATCCATTTTCGGATCTGATCAAGAGACA
GGATGAGGATCGTTTCGCATGATTGAACAAGATGGATTGCACGCAGGTTCTCCGGCCGCTTGGGTGGAGA
GGCTATTCGGCTATGACTGGGCACAACAGACAATCGGCTGCTCTGATGCCGCCGTGTTCCGGCTGTCAGC
GCAGGGGCGCCCGGTTCTTTTTGTCAAGACCGACCTGTCCGGTGCCCTGAATGAACTGCAGGACGAGGCA
GCGCGGCTATCGTGGCTGGCCACGACGGGCGTTCCTTGCGCAGCTGTGCTCGACGTTGTCACTGAAGCGG
GAAGGGACTGGCTGCTATTGGGCGAAGTGCCGGGGCAGGATCTCCTGTCATCTCACCTTGCTCCTGCCGA
GAAAGTATCCATCATGGCTGATGCAATGCGGCGGCTGCATACGCTTGATCCGGCTACCTGCCCATTCGAC
CACCAAGCGAAACATCGCATCGAGCGAGCACGTACTCGGATGGAAGCCGGTCTTGTCGATCAGGATGATC
TGGACGAAGAGCATCAGGGGCTCGCGCCAGCCGAACTGTTCGCCAGGCTCAAGGCGCGCATGCCCGACGG
CGAGGATCTCGTCGTGACCCATGGCGATGCCTGCTTGCCGAATATCATGGTGGAAAATGGCCGCTTTTCT
GGATTCATCGACTGTGGCCGGCTGGGTGTGGCGGACCGCTATCAGGACATAGCGTTGGCTACCCGTGATA
TTGCTGAAGAGCTTGGCGGCGAATGGGCTGACCGCTTCCTCGTGCTTTACGGTATCGCCGCTCCCGATTC
GCAGCGCATCGCCTTCTATCGCCTTCTTGACGAGTTCTTCTGAGCGGGACTCTGGGGTTCGAAATGACCG
ACCAAGCGACGCCCAACCTGCCATCACGAGATTTCGATTCCACCGCCGCCTTCTATGAAAGGTTGGGCTT
CGGAATCGTTTTCCGGGACGCCGGCTGGATGATCCTCCAGCGCGGGGATCTCATGCTGGAGTTCTTCGCC
CACCCCAACTTGTTTATTGCAGCTTATAATGGTTACAAATAAAGCAATAGCATCACAAATTTCACAAATA
AAGCATTTTTTTCACTGCATTCTAGTTGTGGTTTGTCCAAACTCATCAATGTATCTTATCATGTCTGTAT
ACCGTCGACCTCTAGCTAGAGCTTGGCGTAATCATGGTCATAGCTGTTTCCTGTGTGAAATTGTTATCCG
CTCACAATTCCACACAACATACGAGCCGGAAGCATAAAGTGTAAAGCCTGGGGTGCCTAATGAGTGAGCT
AACTCACATTAATTGCGTTGCGCTCACTGCCCGCTTTCCAGTCGGGAAACCTGTCGTGCCAGCTGCATTA
ATGAATCGGCCAACGCGCGGGGAGAGGCGGTTTGCGTATTGGGCGCTCTTCCGCTTCCTCGCTCACTGAC
TCGCTGCGCTCGGTCGTTCGGCTGCGGCGAGCGGTATCAGCTCACTCAAAGGCGGTAATACGGTTATCCA
CAGAATCAGGGGATAACGCAGGAAAGAACATGTGAGCAAAAGGCCAGCAAAAGGCCAGGAACCGTAAAAA
GGCCGCGTTGCTGGCGTTTTTCCATAGGCTCCGCCCCCCTGACGAGCATCACAAAAATCGACGCTCAAGT
CAGAGGTGGCGAAACCCGACAGGACTATAAAGATACCAGGCGTTTCCCCCTGGAAGCTCCCTCGTGCGCT
CTCCTGTTCCGACCCTGCCGCTTACCGGATACCTGTCCGCCTTTCTCCCTTCGGGAAGCGTGGCGCTTTC
TCATAGCTCACGCTGTAGGTATCTCAGTTCGGTGTAGGTCGTTCGCTCCAAGCTGGGCTGTGTGCACGAA
CCCCCCGTTCAGCCCGACCGCTGCGCCTTATCCGGTAACTATCGTCTTGAGTCCAACCCGGTAAGACACG
ACTTATCGCCACTGGCAGCAGCCACTGGTAACAGGATTAGCAGAGCGAGGTATGTAGGCGGTGCTACAGA
GTTCTTGAAGTGGTGGCCTAACTACGGCTACACTAGAAGAACAGTATTTGGTATCTGCGCTCTGCTGAAG
CCAGTTACCTTCGGAAAAAGAGTTGGTAGCTCTTGATCCGGCAAACAAACCACCGCTGGTAGCGGTGGTT
TTTTTGTTTGCAAGCAGCAGATTACGCGCAGAAAAAAAGGATCTCAAGAAGATCCTTTGATCTTTTCTAC
GGGGTCTGACGCTCAGTGGAACGAAAACTCACGTTAAGGGATTTTGGTCATGAGATTATCAAAAAGGATC
TTCACCTAGATCCTTTTAAATTAAAAATGAAGTTTTAAATCAATCTAAAGTATATATGAGTAAACTTGGT
CTGACAGTTACCAATGCTTAATCAGTGAGGCACCTATCTCAGCGATCTGTCTATTTCGTTCATCCATAGT
TGCCTGACTCCCCGTCGTGTAGATAACTACGATACGGGAGGGCTTACCATCTGGCCCCAGTGCTGCAATG
ATACCGCGAGACCCACGCTCACCGGCTCCAGATTTATCAGCAATAAACCAGCCAGCCGGAAGGGCCGAGC
GCAGAAGTGGTCCTGCAACTTTATCCGCCTCCATCCAGTCTATTAATTGTTGCCGGGAAGCTAGAGTAAG
TAGTTCGCCAGTTAATAGTTTGCGCAACGTTGTTGCCATTGCTACAGGCATCGTGGTGTCACGCTCGTCG
TTTGGTATGGCTTCATTCAGCTCCGGTTCCCAACGATCAAGGCGAGTTACATGATCCCCCATGTTGTGCA
AAAAAGCGGTTAGCTCCTTCGGTCCTCCGATCGTTGTCAGAAGTAAGTTGGCCGCAGTGTTATCACTCAT
GGTTATGGCAGCACTGCATAATTCTCTTACTGTCATGCCATCCGTAAGATGCTTTTCTGTGACTGGTGAG
TACTCAACCAAGTCATTCTGAGAATAGTGTATGCGGCGACCGAGTTGCTCTTGCCCGGCGTCAATACGGG
ATAATACCGCGCCACATAGCAGAACTTTAAAAGTGCTCATCATTGGAAAACGTTCTTCGGGGCGAAAACT
CTCAAGGATCTTACCGCTGTTGAGATCCAGTTCGATGTAACCCACTCGTGCACCCAACTGATCTTCAGCA
TCTTTTACTTTCACCAGCGTTTCTGGGTGAGCAAAAACAGGAAGGCAAAATGCCGCAAAAAAGGGAATAA
GGGCGACACGGAAATGTTGAATACTCATACTCTTCCTTTTTCAATATTATTGAAGCATTTATCAGGGTTA
TTGTCTCATGAGCGGATACATATTTGAATGTATTTAGAAAAATAAACAAATAGGGGTTCCGCGCACATTT
CCCCGAAAAGTGCCACCTGACGTCGACGGATCGGGAGATCTCCCGATCCCCTATGGTGCACTCTCAGTAC
AATCTGCTCTGATGCCGCATAGTTAAGCCAGTATCTGCTCCCTGCTTGTGTGTTGGAGGTCGCTGAGTAG
TGCGCGAGCAAAATTTAAGCTACAACAAGGCAAGGCTTGACCGACAATTGCATGAAGAATCTGCTTAGGG
TTAGGCGTTTTGCGCTGCTTCGCGATGTA
Features (pLannotate 1.2.2; 21 found; start..end, strand, type, name):
     20..399     +  enhancer       CMV enhancer: human cytomegalovirus immediate early enhancer
    400..603     +  promoter       CMV promoter: human cytomegalovirus (CMV) immediate early promoter
    599..632     +  LTR            5' LTR (truncated) (fragment): truncated 5' long terminal repeat (LTR) from HIV-1
    648..666     +  promoter       T7 promoter: promoter for bacteriophage T7 RNA polymerase
    692..717     +  CDS            3xHA (fragment): three tandem HA epitope tags
    865..883     -  promoter       SP6 promoter: promoter for bacteriophage SP6 RNA polymerase
    909..1133    +  polyA_signal   bGH poly(A) signal: bovine growth hormone polyadenylation signal
   1137..1158    +  promoter       SV40 promoter (fragment): SV40 enhancer and early promoter
   1179..1607    +  rep_origin     f1 ori (sequence partly withheld): f1 bacteriophage origin of replication; arrow indicates direction of (+) strand synthesis
   1621..1950    +  promoter       SV40 promoter: SV40 enhancer and early promoter
   2017..2808    +  CDS            neo: KKA2_KLEPN - Also known as kan, nptII. Experimental evidence at protein level: Swiss-Prot protein existence level 1. Resistance to kanamycin, neomycin, paromomycin, ribostamycin, butirosin and gentamicin B. From Klebsiella pneumoniae.
   2832..2990    +  CDS            ble (fragment): BLE_KLEPN - Experimental evidence at protein level: Swiss-Prot protein existence level 1. Binding protein with a strong affinity to the bleomycin family of antibiotics. Binds to CL990; an antimitotic-antibiotic compound. From Klebsiella pneumoniae.
   2985..3106    +  polyA_signal   SV40 poly(A) signal: SV40 polyadenylation signal
   3179..3195    -  protein_bind   lac operator: The lac repressor binds to the lac operator to inhibit transcription in E. coli. This inhibition can be relieved by adding lactose or isopropyl-β-D-thiogalactopyranoside (IPTG). lac repressor encoded by lacI
   3203..3233    -  promoter       lac promoter: promoter for the E. coli lac operon
   3248..3269    -  protein_bind   CAP binding site: CAP binding activates transcription in the presence of cAMP. E. coli catabolite activator protein
   3282..3374    -  CDS            lacI (fragment): lac repressor; lacI; The lac repressor binds to the lac operator to inhibit transcription in E. coli. This inhibition can be relieved by adding lactose or isopropyl-β-D-thiogalactopyranoside (IPTG).
   3557..4145    -  rep_origin     ori: high-copy-number ColE1/pMB1/pBR322/pUC origin of replication
   4316..5176    -  CDS            AmpR: β-lactamase; bla; confers resistance to ampicillin, carbenicillin, and related antibiotics
   5177..5281    -  promoter       AmpR promoter: bla
   5340..5392    -  misc_feature   bom (fragment): basis of mobility region from pBR322
