[The description below was written by a language model from this plasmid's Addgene catalogue record and pLannotate feature annotations shown in this document.]
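Description:
HA-human-BNIP3 delta Exon(2+3) is a mammalian expression plasmid built on pcDNA3.1(+) that encodes a splice variant of human BNIP3 lacking exons 2 and 3, fused at its N-terminus to an HA epitope tag. The insert was placed between the EcoRI and XhoI sites of the polylinker, both of which are retained, and is recorded as only about 95 bp, so the variant open reading frame is very short. Consistent with this, the sequenced plasmid is 5,527 nt, only slightly larger than the empty backbone. The automated annotation does not label BNIP3 itself. It detects only a short match to an HA tag, called as a fragment of a 3xHA element, in the gap between the T7 and SP6 promoter sites where the insert lies.

Transcription in mammalian cells is driven by the human cytomegalovirus immediate early enhancer and promoter and terminated by the bovine growth hormone polyadenylation signal. The flanking T7 and SP6 phage promoters serve as sequencing primer sites. A separate cassette, consisting of the SV40 early promoter, the neomycin phosphotransferase gene and the SV40 polyadenylation signal, permits G418 selection of stably transfected cells. In bacteria the plasmid is maintained at high copy through a ColE1/pUC-type origin and selected with ampicillin via the β-lactamase gene. An f1 origin is also present for single-stranded DNA production. Small annotated fragments such as the HIV-1 LTR, ble, lacI and bom matches are probably backbone remnants or incidental similarity hits rather than functional parts. The construct is intended for expressing and detecting this BNIP3 splice variant through its HA tag in mammalian cells.
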