Addgene plasmid #100783: HA-human-BNIP3 delta Exon(2+3)
Purpose: Mammalian expression of human-BNIP3 delta Exon2+3 splice variant
Depositing lab: Joseph Gordon. Depositing organization: University of Manitoba.
Backbone
  Vector backbone: pcDNA3.1(+)
  Backbone size w/o insert (bp): 5400
  Vector type: Mammalian Expression
Growth in bacteria
  Bacterial resistance: Ampicillin, 100 μg/mL
  Growth temperature: 37°C
  Growth strain: DH5alpha
  Copy number: High Copy
Gene/Insert
  Gene/Insert name: human-BNIP3 delta Exon(2+3)
  Species: H. sapiens (human)
  Insert size (bp): 95
  Mutation: Exon2 and Exon3 deletion
  Entrez Gene: BNIP3 (a.k.a. HABON, NIP3)
  Promoter: CMV
  Tag / fusion protein: HA (N terminal on insert)
  Cloning method: Restriction Enzyme; 5′ cloning site EcoRI (not destroyed); 3′ cloning site XhoI (not destroyed)
  Sequencing primers: 5′ T7; 3′ Sp6
Terms and licenses: Academic/Nonprofit Terms; Industry Terms: Not Available to Industry
How to cite: HA-human-BNIP3 delta Exon(2+3) was a gift from Joseph Gordon (Addgene plasmid # 100783 ; http://n2t.net/addgene:100783 ; RRID:Addgene_100783)
