>Addgene plasmid #100783 | HA-human-BNIP3 delta Exon(2+3) | depositor partial sequence | sequence record 197647 | BNIP3_Exon(2+3)
ATGTCGCAGAACGGAGCGCCCGGGATGCAGGAGGAGAGCCTGCAGGTCTGAGGAAGATGATATTGAAAGA
AGGAAAGAAGTTGAAAGCATCTTGA
